Addgene plasmid #14721: pCGN H-Ras 61L, 189L
Depositing lab: Adrienne Cox. Depositing organization: University of North Carolina at Chapel Hill. Publication: Mammalian expression vectors for Ras family proteins: generation and use of expression constructs to analyze Ras family function. Fiordalisi JJ, Johnson RL 2nd, Ulku AS, Der CJ, Cox AD. Methods Enzymol. 2001;332:3-36. doi: 10.1016/s0076-6879(01)32189-4. PubMed 11305105.
Backbone
  Vector backbone: pCGN
  Backbone size w/o insert (bp): 7500
  Vector type: Mammalian Expression
  Selectable markers: Hygromycin
Growth in bacteria
  Bacterial resistance: Ampicillin, 100 μg/mL
  Growth temperature: 37°C
  Growth strain: DH5alpha
  Copy number: High Copy
Gene/Insert
  Gene/Insert name: H-ras
  Species: H. sapiens (human)
  Insert size (bp): 580
  Mutation: 61L, 189L
  Entrez Gene: HRAS (a.k.a. C-BAS/HAS, C-H-RAS, C-HA-RAS1, CTLO, H-RASIDX, HAMSV, HRAS1, RASH1, p21ras)
  Tag / fusion protein: HA (N terminal on backbone)
  Cloning method: Restriction Enzyme; 5′ cloning site BamHI (not destroyed); 3′ cloning site BamHI (not destroyed)
  Sequencing primers: 5′ CMV-F
Resource information
  A portion of this plasmid was derived from a plasmid made by: Channing Der
Terms and licenses: Academic/Nonprofit Terms; Industry Terms: Not Available to Industry
Depositor comments: Prenylation mutant: modified by geranylgeranylation, still undergoies remaining CAAX-signaled modifications and palmitoylation; retains transforming activity.
How to cite: pCGN H-Ras 61L, 189L was a gift from Adrienne Cox (Addgene plasmid # 14721 ; http://n2t.net/addgene:14721 ; RRID:Addgene_14721)
