[The description below was written by a language model from this plasmid's Addgene catalogue record.]
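Description:
pCGN H-Ras 61L, 189L is a mammalian expression plasmid built on the pCGN backbone (about 7.5 kb without insert) that carries a roughly 580 bp human HRAS coding sequence cloned as a BamHI fragment, with both BamHI sites retained. The backbone supplies an N-terminal HA epitope tag, so the Ras protein is produced as an HA fusion that can be detected or immunoprecipitated with anti-HA antibodies. The record does not explicitly name the promoter, although the listing of a CMV forward primer for sequencing suggests a CMV promoter lies upstream of the insert. The plasmid is maintained in E. coli as a high-copy replicon under ampicillin selection, and a hygromycin marker allows selection of stably transfected mammalian cells.

The insert carries two substitutions. Leucine at position 61 is the classic activating change that impairs GTP hydrolysis and locks Ras in its active, oncogenic state. Leucine at position 189 alters the final residue of the C-terminal CAAX motif, which determines the type of isoprenoid attached. According to the depositor's comments, this makes the protein a prenylation mutant that is geranylgeranylated rather than receiving the farnesyl group normally added to H-Ras, while still undergoing the remaining CAAX-signaled processing steps and palmitoylation, and it retains transforming activity. The construct belongs to a set of Ras family expression vectors and is suited to studying how lipid modification affects Ras membrane targeting, signaling and transformation. One example is comparing farnesylated and geranylgeranylated forms of activated H-Ras.
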