>Addgene plasmid #14721 | pCGN H-Ras 61L, 189L | addgene partial sequence | sequence record 21252 | CMV-F 5'-CGCAAATGGGCGGTAGGCGTG-3'
AGCTCGTTTAGTGGACCGTCAGAATCGCCTGGAGACGCCATCCACGCTGTTTTGACCTCCATAGAAGACA
CCGGGACCGATCCAGCCTCCGGGGGATCTTGGTGGCGTGAAACTCCCGCACCTCTTCGGCCAGCGCCTTG
TAGAAGCGCGTATGGCTTCTAGCTATCCTTATGACGTGCCTGACTATGCCAGCCTGGGAGGACCTTCTAG
CGGATCCACCATGACAGAATACAAGCTTGTGGTGGTGGGCGCTGGAGGCGTGGGAAAGAGTGCCCTGACC
ATCCAGCTGATCCAGAACCACTTTGTGGACGAATACGACCCCACTATAGAGGATTCCTACCGGAAGCAGG
TGGTCATTGATGGGGAGACGTGCCTGTTGGACATCCTGGATACCGCCGGCCTGGAGGAGTACAGCGCCAT
GCGGGACCAGTACATGCGCACCGGGGAGGGCTTCCTGTGTGTGTTTGCCATCAACAACACCAAGTCTTTT
GAGGACATCCACCAGTACAGGGAGCAGATCAAACGGGTGAAGGACTCGGATGACGTGCCCATGGTGCTGG
TGGGGAACAAGTGTGACCTGGCTGCACGCACTGTGGAATCTCGGCAGGCTCAGGACCTCGCCCGAAGCTA
CGGCATCCCCTACATCGAGACCTCGGCCAAGACCCGGCAGG
